>Addgene plasmid #36107 | YFP Gamma 9 | depositor partial sequence | sequence record 44750 | pcDNA3.1
GACGGATCGGGAGATCTCCCGATCCCCTATGGTGCACTCTCAGTACAATCTGCTCTGATGCCGCATAGTT
AAGCCAGTATCTGCTCCCTGCTTGTGTGTTGGAGGTCGCTGAGTAGTGCGCGAGCAAAATTTAAGCTACA
ACAAGGCAAGGCTTGACCGACAATTGCATGAAGAATCTGCTTAGGGTTAGGCGTTTTGCGCTGCTTCGCG
ATGTACGGGCCAGATATACGCGTTGACATTGATTATTGACTAGTTATTAATAGTAATCAATTACGGGGTC
ATTAGTTCATAGCCCATATATGGAGTTCCGCGTTACATAACTTACGGTAAATGGCCCGCCTGGCTGACCG
CCCAACGACCCCCGCCCATTGACGTCAATAATGACGTATGTTCCCATAGTAACGCCAATAGGGACTTTCC
ATTGACGTCAATGGGTGGAGTATTTACGGTAAACTGCCCACTTGGCAGTACATCAAGTGTATCATATGCC
AAGTACGCCCCCTATTGACGTCAATGACGGTAAATGGCCCGCCTGGCATTATGCCCAGTACATGACCTTA
TGGGACTTTCCTACTTGGCAGTACATCTACGTATTAGTCATCGCTATTACCATGGTGATGCGGTTTTGGC
AGTACATCAATGGGCGTGGATAGCGGTTTGACTCACGGGGATTTCCAAGTCTCCACCCCATTGACGTCAA
TGGGAGTTTGTTTTGGCACCAAAATCAACGGGACTTTCCAAAATGTCGTAACAACTCCGCCCCATTGACG
CAAATGGGCGGTAGGCGTGTACGGTGGGAGGTCTATATAAGCAGAGCTCTCTGGCTAACTAGAGAACCCA
CTGCTTACTGGCTTATCGAAATTAATACGACTCACTATAGGGAGACCCAAGCTGGCTAGCGTTTAAACTT
AAGCTTGGTACCGAGCTCGGATCCACTAGTCCAGTGTGGTGGAATTCTGCAGATATCCAGCACAGTGGCG
GCCGCTCGAGTCTAGAGGGCCCGTTTAAACCCGCTGATCAGCCTCGACTGTGCCTTCTAGTTGCCAGCCA
TCTGTTGTTTGCCCCTCCCCCGTGCCTTCCTTGACCCTGGAAGGTGCCACTCCCACTGTCCTTTCCTAAT
AAAATGAGGAAATTGCATCGCATTGTCTGAGTAGGTGTCATTCTATTCTGGGGGGTGGGGTGGGGCAGGA
CAGCAAGGGGGAGGATTGGGAAGACAATAGCAGGCATGCTGGGGATGCGGTGGGCTCTATGGCTTCTGAG
GCGGAAAGAACCAGCTGGGGCTCTAGGGGGTATCCCC
[124 nt withheld, positions 1298-1421]
C
[91 nt withheld, positions 1423-1513]
A
[49 nt withheld, positions 1515-1563]
CCTTTGACGTTGGAGTCCACGTTCTTT
[37 nt withheld, positions 1591-1627]
ACCCTATCTCGGTCTATTCTTTTGATTTATAAGGGATTTTGCCGATTTCGGCCTATTGGTTAAAAAATGA
GCTGATTTAACAAAAATTTAACGCGAATTAATTCTGTGGAATGTGTGTCAGTTAGGGTGTGGAAAGTCCC
CAGGCTCCCCAGCAGGCAGAAGTATGCAAAGCATGCATCTCAATTAGTCAGCAACCAGGTGTGGAAAGTC
CCCAGGCTCCCCAGCAGGCAGAAGTATGCAAAGCATGCATCTCAATTAGTCAGCAACCATAGTCCCGCCC
CTAACTCCGCCCATCCCGCCCCTAACTCCGCCCAGTTCCGCCCATTCTCCGCCCCATGGCTGACTAATTT
TTTTTATTTATGCAGAGGCCGAGGCCGCCTCTGCCTCTGAGCTATTCCAGAAGTAGTGAGGAGGCTTTTT
TGGAGGCCTAGGCTTTTGCAAAAAGCTCCCGGGAGCTTGTATATCCATTTTCGGATCTGATCAAGAGACA
GGATGAGGATCGTTTCGCATGATTGAACAAGATGGATTGCACGCAGGTTCTCCGGCCGCTTGGGTGGAGA
GGCTATTCGGCTATGACTGGGCACAACAGACAATCGGCTGCTCTGATGCCGCCGTGTTCCGGCTGTCAGC
GCAGGGGCGCCCGGTTCTTTTTGTCAAGACCGACCTGTCCGGTGCCCTGAATGAACTGCAGGACGAGGCA
GCGCGGCTATCGTGGCTGGCCACGACGGGCGTTCCTTGCGCAGCTGTGCTCGACGTTGTCACTGAAGCGG
GAAGGGACTGGCTGCTATTGGGCGAAGTGCCGGGGCAGGATCTCCTGTCATCTCACCTTGCTCCTGCCGA
GAAAGTATCCATCATGGCTGATGCAATGCGGCGGCTGCATACGCTTGATCCGGCTACCTGCCCATTCGAC
CACCAAGCGAAACATCGCATCGAGCGAGCACGTACTCGGATGGAAGCCGGTCTTGTCGATCAGGATGATC
TGGACGAAGAGCATCAGGGGCTCGCGCCAGCCGAACTGTTCGCCAGGCTCAAGGCGCGCATGCCCGACGG
CGAGGATCTCGTCGTGACCCATGGCGATGCCTGCTTGCCGAATATCATGGTGGAAAATGGCCGCTTTTCT
GGATTCATCGACTGTGGCCGGCTGGGTGTGGCGGACCGCTATCAGGACATAGCGTTGGCTACCCGTGATA
TTGCTGAAGAGCTTGGCGGCGAATGGGCTGACCGCTTCCTCGTGCTTTACGGTATCGCCGCTCCCGATTC
GCAGCGCATCGCCTTCTATCGCCTTCTTGACGAGTTCTTCTGAGCGGGACTCTGGGGTTCGAAATGACCG
ACCAAGCGACGCCCAACCTGCCATCACGAGATTTCGATTCCACCGCCGCCTTCTATGAAAGGTTGGGCTT
CGGAATCGTTTTCCGGGACGCCGGCTGGATGATCCTCCAGCGCGGGGATCTCATGCTGGAGTTCTTCGCC
CACCCCAACTTGTTTATTGCAGCTTATAATGGTTACAAATAAAGCAATAGCATCACAAATTTCACAAATA
AAGCATTTTTTTCACTGCATTCTAGTTGTGGTTTGTCCAAACTCATCAATGTATCTTATCATGTCTGTAT
ACCGTCGACCTCTAGCTAGAGCTTGGCGTAATCATGGTCATAGCTGTTTCCTGTGTGAAATTGTTATCCG
CTCACAATTCCACACAACATACGAGCCGGAAGCATAAAGTGTAAAGCCTGGGGTGCCTAATGAGTGAGCT
AACTCACATTAATTGCGTTGCGCTCACTGCCCGCTTTCCAGTCGGGAAACCTGTCGTGCCAGCTGCATTA
ATGAATCGGCCAACGCGCGGGGAGAGGCGGTTTGCGTATTGGGCGCTCTTCCGCTTCCTCGCTCACTGAC
TCGCTGCGCTCGGTCGTTCGGCTGCGGCGAGCGGTATCAGCTCACTCAAAGGCGGTAATACGGTTATCCA
CAGAATCAGGGGATAACGCAGGAAAGAACATGTGAGCAAAAGGCCAGCAAAAGGCCAGGAACCGTAAAAA
GGCCGCGTTGCTGGCGTTTTTCCATAGGCTCCGCCCCCCTGACGAGCATCACAAAAATCGACGCTCAAGT
CAGAGGTGGCGAAACCCGACAGGACTATAAAGATACCAGGCGTTTCCCCCTGGAAGCTCCCTCGTGCGCT
CTCCTGTTCCGACCCTGCCGCTTACCGGATACCTGTCCGCCTTTCTCCCTTCGGGAAGCGTGGCGCTTTC
TCATAGCTCACGCTGTAGGTATCTCAGTTCGGTGTAGGTCGTTCGCTCCAAGCTGGGCTGTGTGCACGAA
CCCCCCGTTCAGCCCGACCGCTGCGCCTTATCCGGTAACTATCGTCTTGAGTCCAACCCGGTAAGACACG
ACTTATCGCCACTGGCAGCAGCCACTGGTAACAGGATTAGCAGAGCGAGGTATGTAGGCGGTGCTACAGA
GTTCTTGAAGTGGTGGCCTAACTACGGCTACACTAGAAGAACAGTATTTGGTATCTGCGCTCTGCTGAAG
CCAGTTACCTTCGGAAAAAGAGTTGGTAGCTCTTGATCCGGCAAACAAACCACCGCTGGTAGCGGTTTTT
TTGTTTGCAAGCAGCAGATTACGCGCAGAAAAAAAGGATCTCAAGAAGATCCTTTGATCTTTTCTACGGG
GTCTGACGCTCAGTGGAACGAAAACTCACGTTAAGGGATTTTGGTCATGAGATTATCAAAAAGGATCTTC
ACCTAGATCCTTTTAAATTAAAAATGAAGTTTTAAATCAATCTAAAGTATATATGAGTAAACTTGGTCTG
ACAGTTACCAATGCTTAATCAGTGAGGCACCTATCTCAGCGATCTGTCTATTTCGTTCATCCATAGTTGC
CTGACTCCCCGTCGTGTAGATAACTACGATACGGGAGGGCTTACCATCTGGCCCCAGTGCTGCAATGATA
CCGCGAGACCCACGCTCACCGGCTCCAGATTTATCAGCAATAAACCAGCCAGCCGGAAGGGCCGAGCGCA
GAAGTGGTCCTGCAACTTTATCCGCCTCCATCCAGTCTATTAATTGTTGCCGGGAAGCTAGAGTAAGTAG
TTCGCCAGTTAATAGTTTGCGCAACGTTGTTGCCATTGCTACAGGCATCGTGGTGTCACGCTCGTCGTTT
GGTATGGCTTCATTCAGCTCCGGTTCCCAACGATCAAGGCGAGTTACATGATCCCCCATGTTGTGCAAAA
AAGCGGTTAGCTCCTTCGGTCCTCCGATCGTTGTCAGAAGTAAGTTGGCCGCAGTGTTATCACTCATGGT
TATGGCAGCACTGCATAATTCTCTTACTGTCATGCCATCCGTAAGATGCTTTTCTGTGACTGGTGAGTAC
TCAACCAAGTCATTCTGAGAATAGTGTATGCGGCGACCGAGTTGCTCTTGCCCGGCGTCAATACGGGATA
ATACCGCGCCACATAGCAGAACTTTAAAAGTGCTCATCATTGGAAAACGTTCTTCGGGGCGAAAACTCTC
AAGGATCTTACCGCTGTTGAGATCCAGTTCGATGTAACCCACTCGTGCACCCAACTGATCTTCAGCATCT
TTTACTTTCACCAGCGTTTCTGGGTGAGCAAAAACAGGAAGGCAAAATGCCGCAAAAAAGGGAATAAGGG
CGACACGGAAATGTTGAATACTCATACTCTTCCTTTTTCAATATTATTGAAGCATTTATCAGGGTTATTG
TCTCATGAGCGGATACATATTTGAATGTATTTAGAAAAATAAACAAATAGGGGTTCCGCGCACATTTCCC
CGAAAAGTGCCACCTGACGTC
