>Addgene plasmid #36107 | YFP Gamma 9 | addgene partial sequence | sequence record 46067 | BGH-Rev 5'-TAGAAGGCACAGTCGAGG-3'
CTAGACTCGAGCGGCCGCCACTGTGCTGGATATCTGCAGAATTCTCAGCTTATTATACAACCGCCTTTTT
CCTTGAAGGGATTCTTGTCCTCAGGGATGCCTTTAAGAAGAGGGTCGTTTCCTGCTTCAGCCTCCACATA
ATCCTTGATTTCCTTTCCTGTTTTGGAAATCAGAGCTCTTGGGTTCTTCACTTCCTTCTTCAGCTGCTCT
ACCTCCATCTTTAAGAGTTCCTTCTCGCTGAGCTCTTGGGCGTGATGGTGATGGTGATGCATACTAGTTT
TGTATAGTTCATCCATGCCATGTGTAATCCCAGCAGCTGTTACAAACTCAAGAAGGACCATGTGGTCTCT
CTTTTCGTTGGGATCTTTCGAAAGCTTAGATTGATAGGACAGGTAATGGTTGTCTGGTAAAAGGACAGGG
CCATCGCCAATTGGAGTATTTTGTTGATAATGGTCTGCTAGTTGAACGCTTCCATCTTCAATGTTGTGTC
TAATTTTGAAGTTAACTTTGATTCCATTCTTTTGTTTGTCTGCCATGATGTATACATTGTGTGAGTTATA
GTTGTACTCCAATTTGTGTCCAAGAATGTTTCCATCTTCTTTAAAATCAATACCTTTTAACTCGATTCTA
TTAACAAGGGTATCACCTTCAAACTTGACTTCAGCACGTGTCTTGTAGTTCCCGTCATCTTTGAAAAATA
TAGTTCTTTCCTGTACATAACCTTCGGGCATGGCACTCTTGAAAAAGTCATGCTGTTTCATATGATCTGG
GTATCTTGCAAAGCACATAAGACCATAACCGAAAGTAGTGACAAGTGTTGGCCATGGGAACAGGGTAGTT
TTCCAGTA
