[The description below was written by a language model from this plasmid's Addgene catalogue record.]
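Description:
YFP Gamma 9 is a mammalian expression plasmid built on the pcDNA3.1 backbone, with a total recorded size of about 6.4 kb. It is maintained in E. coli as a high-copy plasmid under ampicillin selection. It also carries a neomycin resistance marker, so transfected mammalian cells can be selected with G418 if stable lines are wanted. No feature table accompanies the record, so the finer backbone elements (origins, polyadenylation signals and so on) are not listed individually here.

The payload is the bovine G protein gamma 9 subunit (GNG9), a short coding sequence of roughly 210 bp cloned between SpeI and EcoRI sites, both of which remain intact. Expression is driven by the CMV promoter, a strong constitutive promoter in most mammalian cell lines. The gamma subunit is fused at its N terminus to YFP, and the record notes a His tag between the fluorescent protein and the insert. Placing the tag at the N terminus leaves the C terminus of the gamma subunit free. This is generally important because G protein gamma subunits are lipid-modified at their C-terminal end for membrane attachment.

The associated publication describes a family of G protein beta-gamma complexes that move reversibly from the plasma membrane to endomembranes when receptors are activated. This suggests the construct is used for live-cell fluorescence imaging of gamma 9 localisation and its receptor-stimulated translocation. The record restricts distribution to academic and nonprofit users.
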