Addgene plasmid #36107: YFP Gamma 9
Depositing lab: Narasimhan Gautam. Depositing organization: Washington University in Saint Louis. Publication: A family of G protein betagamma subunits translocate reversibly from the plasma membrane to endomembranes on receptor activation. Saini DK, Kalyanaraman V, Chisari M, Gautam N. J Biol Chem. 2007 Aug 17;282(33):24099-108. Epub 2007 Jun 20. 10.1074/jbc.M701191200 PubMed 17581822.
Backbone
  Vector backbone: pcDNA3.1
  Backbone manufacturer: Invitrogen
  Backbone size w/o insert (bp): 5428
  Total vector size (bp): 6373
  Vector type: Mammalian Expression
  Selectable markers: Neomycin (select with G418)
Growth in bacteria
  Bacterial resistance: Ampicillin, 100 μg/mL
  Growth temperature: 37°C
  Growth strain: DH5alpha
  Copy number: High Copy
Gene/Insert
  Gene/Insert name: G protein subunit Gamma 9 (alt name: GNG9)
  Species: B. taurus (bovine)
  Insert size (bp): 210
  Mutation: HIs tag between YFP and insert
  Promoter: CMV
  Tag / fusion protein: YFP (N terminal on backbone)
  Cloning method: Restriction Enzyme; 5′ cloning site SpeI (not destroyed); 3′ cloning site EcoR1 (not destroyed)
  Sequencing primers: 5′ TTAATACGACTCACTATAGGG; 3′ GGAGGGGCAAACAACAGATGGC
Terms and licenses: Academic/Nonprofit Terms; Industry Terms: Not Available to Industry
How to cite: YFP Gamma 9 was a gift from Narasimhan Gautam (Addgene plasmid # 36107 ; http://n2t.net/addgene:36107 ; RRID:Addgene_36107)
